>Addgene plasmid #45397 | pBADmod1-linker-deGFP | depositor full sequence | sequence record 63381 | pBADmod1-linker-deGFP sequence 4673 bps
AAGAAACCAATTGTCCATATTGCATCAGACATTGCCGTCACTGCGTCTTTTACTGGCTCTTCTCGCTAAC
CAAACCGGTAACCCCGCTTATTAAAAGCATTCTGTAACAAAGCGGGACCAAAGCCATGACAAAAACGCGT
AACAAAAGTGTCTATAATCACGGCAGAAAAGTCCACATTGATTATTTGCACGGCGTCACACTTTGCTATG
CCATAGCATTTTTATCCATAAGATTAGCGGATCCTACCTGACGCTTTTTATCGCAACTCTCTACTGTTTC
TCCATACCCGTTTTTTAACTTTAAGAAGGAGATATACCATGGAGCTTTTCACTGGCGTTGTTCCCATCCT
GGTCGAGCTGGACGGCGACGTAAACGGCCACAAGTTCAGCGTGTCCGGCGAGGGCGAGGGCGATGCCACC
TACGGCAAGCTGACCCTGAAGTTCATCTGCACCACCGGCAAGCTGCCCGTGCCCTGGCCCACCCTCGTGA
CCACCCTGACCTACGGCGTGCAGTGCTTCAGCCGCTACCCCGACCACATGAAGCAGCACGACTTCTTCAA
GTCCGCCATGCCCGAAGGCTACGTCCAGGAGCGCACCATCTTCTTCAAGGACGACGGCAACTACAAGACC
CGCGCCGAGGTGAAGTTCGAGGGCGACACCCTGGTGAACCGCATCGAGCTGAAGGGCATCGACTTCAAGG
AGGACGGCAACATCCTGGGGCACAAGCTGGAGTACAACTACAACAGCCACAACGTCTATATCATGGCCGA
CAAGCAGAAGAACGGCATCAAGGTGAACTTCAAGATCCGCCACAACATCGAGGACGGCAGCGTGCAGCTC
GCCGACCACTACCAGCAGAACACCCCCATCGGCGACGGCCCCGTGCTGCTGCCCGACAACCACTACCTGA
GCACCCAGTCCGCCCTGAGCAAAGACCCCAACGAGAAGCGCGATCACATGGTCCTGCTGGAGTTCGTGAC
CGCCGCCGGGATCTAACTCGAGCACCACCACCACCACCACTGAATTAAGGTCTCCAGCTTGGCTGTTTTG
GCGGATGAGAGAAGATTTTCAGCCTGATACAGATTAAATCAGAACGCAGAAGCGGTCTGATAAAACAGAA
TTTGCCTGGCGGCAGTAGCGCGGTGGTCCCACCTGACCCCATGCCGAACTCAGAAGTGAAACGCCGTAGC
GCCGATGGTAGTGTGGGGTCTCCCCATGCGAGAGTAGGGAACTGCCAGGCATCAAATAAAACGAAAGGCT
CAGTCGAAAGACTGGGCCTTTCGTTTTATCTGTTGTTTGTCGGTGAACGCTCTCCTGAGTAGGACAAATC
CGCCGGGAGCGGATTTGAACGTTGCGAAGCAACGGCCCGGAGGGTGGCGGGCAGGACGCCCGCCATAAAC
TGCCAGGCATCAAATTAAGCAGAAGGCCATCCTGACGGATGGCCTTTTTGCGTTTCTACAAACTCTTTTT
GTTTATTTTTCTAAATACATTCAAATATGTATCCGCTCATGAGACAATAACCCTGATAAATGCTTCAATA
ATATTGAAAAAGGAAGAGTATGAGTATTCAACATTTCCGTGTCGCCCTTATTCCCTTTTTTGCGGCATTT
TGCCTTCCTGTTTTTGCTCACCCAGAAACGCTGGTGAAAGTAAAAGATGCTGAAGATCAGTTGGGTGCAC
GAGTGGGTTACATCGAACTGGATCTCAACAGCGGTAAGATCCTTGAGAGTTTTCGCCCCGAAGAACGTTT
TCCAATGATGAGCACTTTTAAAGTTCTGCTATGTGGCGCGGTATTATCCCGTGTTGACGCCGGGCAAGAG
CAACTCGGTCGCCGCATACACTATTCTCAGAATGACTTGGTTGAGTACTCACCAGTCACAGAAAAGCATC
TTACGGATGGCATGACAGTAAGAGAATTATGCAGTGCTGCCATAACCATGAGTGATAACACTGCGGCCAA
CTTACTTCTGACAACGATCGGAGGACCGAAGGAGCTAACCGCTTTTTTGCACAACATGGGGGATCATGTA
ACTCGCCTTGATCGTTGGGAACCGGAGCTGAATGAAGCCATACCAAACGACGAGCGTGACACCACGATGC
CTGTAGCAATGGCAACAACGTTGCGCAAACTATTAACTGGCGAACTACTTACTCTAGCTTCCCGGCAACA
ATTAATAGACTGGATGGAGGCGGATAAAGTTGCAGGACCACTTCTGCGCTCGGCCCTTCCGGCTGGCTGG
TTTATTGCTGATAAATCTGGAGCCGGTGAGCGTGGGTCTCGCGGTATCATTGCAGCACTGGGGCCAGATG
GTAAGCCCTCCCGTATCGTAGTTATCTACACGACGGGGAGTCAGGCAACTATGGATGAACGAAATAGACA
GATCGCTGAGATAGGTGCCTCACTGATTAAGCATTGGTAACTGTCAGACCAAGTTTACTCATATATACTT
TAGATTGATTTAAAACTTCATTTTTAATTTAAAAGGATCTAGGTGAAGATCCTTTTTGATAATCTCATGA
CCAAAATCCCTTAACGTGAGTTTTCGTTCCACTGAGCGTCAGACCCCGTAGAAAAGATCAAAGGATCTTC
TTGAGATCCTTTTTTTCTGCGCGTAATCTGCTGCTTGCAAACAAAAAAACCACCGCTACCAGCGGTGGTT
TGTTTGCCGGATCAAGAGCTACCAACTCTTTTTCCGAAGGTAACTGGCTTCAGCAGAGCGCAGATACCAA
ATACTGTCCTTCTAGTGTAGCCGTAGTTAGGCCACCACTTCAAGAACTCTGTAGCACCGCCTACATACCT
CGCTCTGCTAATCCTGTTACCAGTGGCTGCTGCCAGTGGCGATAAGTCGTGTCTTACCGGGTTGGACTCA
AGACGATAGTTACCGGATAAGGCGCAGCGGTCGGGCTGAACGGGGGGTTCGTGCACACAGCCCAGCTTGG
AGCGAACGACCTACACCGAACTGAGATACCTACAGCGTGAGCTATGAGAAAGCGCCACGCTTCCCGAAGG
GAGAAAGGCGGACAGGTATCCGGTAAGCGGCAGGGTCGGAACAGGAGAGCGCACGAGGGAGCTTCCAGGG
GGAAACGCCTGGTATCTTTATAGTCCTGTCGGGTTTCGCCACCTCTGACTTGAGCGTCGATTTTTGTGAT
GCTCGTCAGGGGGGCGGAGCCTATGGAAAAACGCCAGCAACGCGGCCTTTTTACGGTTCCTGGCCTTTTG
CTGGCCTTTTGCTCACATGTTCTTTCCTGCGTTATCCCCTGATTCTGTGGATAACCGTATTACCGCCTTT
GAGTGAGCTGATACCGCTCGCCGCAGCCGAACGACCGAGCGCAGCGAGTCAGTGAGCGAGGAAGCGGAAG
AGCGCCTGATGCGGTATTTTCTCCTTACGCATCTGTGCGGTATTTCACACCGCATATGGTGCACTCTCAG
TACAATCTGCTCTGATGCCGCATAGTTAAGCCAGTATACACTCCGCTATCGCTACGTGACTGGGTCATGG
CTGCGCCCCGACACCCGCCAACACCCGCTGACGCGCCCTGACGGGCTTGTCTGCTCCCGGCATCCGCTTA
CAGACAAGCTGTGACCGTCTCCGGGAGCTGCATGTGTCAGAGGTTTTCACCGTCATCACCGAAACGCGCG
AGGCAGCAGATCAATTCGCGCGCGAAGGCGAAGCGGCATGCATAATGTGCCTGTCAAATGGACGAAGCAG
GGATTCTGCAAACCCTATGCTACTCCGTCAAGCCGTCAATTGTCTGATTCGTTACCAATTATGACAACTT
GACGGCTACATCATTCACTTTTTCTTCACAACCGGCACGGAACTCGCTCGGGCTGGCCCCGGTGCATTTT
TTAAATACCCGCGAGAAATAGAGTTGATCGTCAAAACCAACATTGCGACCGACGGTGGCGATAGGCATCC
GGGTGGTGCTCAAAAGCAGCTTCGCCTGGCTGATACGTTGGTCCTCGCGCCAGCTTAAGACGCTAATCCC
TAACTGCTGGCGGAAAAGATGTGACAGACGCGACGGCGACAAGCAAACATGCTGTGCGACGCTGGCGATA
TCAAAATTGCTGTCTGCCAGGTGATCGCTGATGTACTGACAAGCCTCGCGTACCCGATTATCCATCGGTG
GATGGAGCGACTCGTTAATCGCTTCCATGCGCCGCAGTAACAATTGCTCAAGCAGATTTATCGCCAGCAG
CTCCGAATAGCGCCCTTCCCCTTGCCCGGCGTTAATGATTTGCCCAAACAGGTCGCTGAAATGCGGCTGG
TGCGCTTCATCCGGGCGAAAGAACCCCGTATTGGCAAATATTGACGGCCAGTTAAGCCATTCATGCCAGT
AGGCGCGCGGACGAAAGTAAACCCACTGGTGATACCATTCGCGAGCCTCCGGATGACGACCGTAGTGATG
AATCTCTCCTGGCGGGAACAGCAAAATATCACCCGGTCGGCAAACAAATTCTCGTCCCTGATTTTTCACC
ACCCCCTGACCGCGAATGGTGAGATTGAGAATATAACCTTTCATTCCCAGCGGTCGGTCGATAAAAAAAT
CGAGATAACCGTTGGCCTCAATCGGCGTTAAACCCGCCACCAGATGGGCATTAAACGAGTATCCCGGCAG
CAGGGGATCATTTTGCGCTTCAGCCATACTTTTCATACTCCCGCCATTCAGAG
Features (pLannotate 1.2.2; 13 found; start..end, strand, type, name):
      1..285     +  promoter       araBAD promoter: araBAD; promoter of the L-arabinose operon of E. coli; the araC regulatory gene is transcribed in the opposite direction (Guzman et al., 1995)
    294..312     +  RBS            RBS (fragment): efficient ribosome binding site from bacteriophage T7 gene 10 (Olins and Rangwala, 1989)
    322..993     +  CDS            (3-F)Tyr-EGFP: (3-F)Tyr-EGFP is a basic (constitutively fluorescent) green fluorescent protein published in 2004, derived from Aequorea victoria.
   1003..1020    +  CDS            9xHis (fragment): 9xHis affinity tag
   1124..1239    +  ncRNA          5S rRNA: Accession: RF00001 - 5S ribosomal RNA
   1243..1329    +  terminator     rrnB T1 terminator: Escherichia coli rrnB; transcription terminator T1 from the E. coli rrnB gene
   1421..1448    +  terminator     rrnB T2 terminator: transcription terminator T2 from the E. coli rrnB gene
   1468..1559    +  promoter       AmpR promoter: bla
   1560..2420    +  CDS            AmpR: β-lactamase; bla; confers resistance to ampicillin, carbenicillin, and related antibiotics
   2591..3179    +  rep_origin     ori: high-copy-number ColE1/pMB1/pBR322/pUC origin of replication
   3365..3505    -  misc_feature   bom: basis of mobility region from pBR322
   3607..3647    -  CDS            rop (fragment): Rop protein, which maintains plasmids at low copy number; rop
   3769..4647    -  CDS            araC: L-arabinose regulatory protein; araC
