[The description below was written by a language model from this plasmid's Addgene catalogue record and pLannotate feature annotations shown in this document.]
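Description:
pBADmod1-linker-deGFP is a 4,673 bp bacterial expression plasmid built on a modified pBAD/His A backbone. It places the green fluorescent reporter deGFP under arabinose-inducible control. The plasmid is propagated in E. coli from a ColE1/pMB1-type origin and is listed as high copy. This fits the feature table, where only a short fragment of the copy-number regulator rop remains next to the pBR322 bom region. Selection is by ampicillin, with β-lactamase (AmpR) expressed from its own bla promoter.

The expression cassette begins with the araBAD promoter. The regulator gene araC is carried on the opposite strand, so the AraC protein is supplied from the plasmid and transcription responds to L-arabinose. Downstream is a partial match to the strong ribosome binding site of bacteriophage T7 gene 10, followed by a reading frame of about 670 bp. The annotation tool matched this frame to an EGFP-family variant derived from Aequorea victoria, and it corresponds to the deGFP insert. The catalogue gives the insert species as E. coli, which does not match the jellyfish origin of GFP. A short histidine-tag fragment is annotated just after the reporter, but the record does not say whether it is translated as a C-terminal fusion. It also does not define what the "mod1" and "linker" changes in the name are. Transcription ends in the rrnB region, which includes a 5S rRNA segment and the T1 and T2 terminators.

The associated publication concerns cell-free expression driven by the endogenous E. coli RNA polymerase and sigma factor 70. The construct therefore most likely serves as a fluorescent reporter for araBAD-regulated expression in that kind of system or in living cells.
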