Addgene plasmid #45397: pBADmod1-linker-deGFP
Depositing lab: Vincent Noireaux. Depositing organization: University of Minnesota. Publication: Efficient cell-free expression with the endogenous E. Coli RNA polymerase and sigma factor 70. Shin J, Noireaux V. J Biol Eng. 2010 Jun 24;4:8. 10.1186/1754-1611-4-8 PubMed 20576148.
Backbone
  Vector backbone: pBAD/His A
  Backbone manufacturer: Invitrogen
  Backbone size w/o insert (bp): 4102
  Total vector size (bp): 4673
  Vector type: Bacterial Expression
Growth in bacteria
  Bacterial resistance: Ampicillin, 100 μg/mL
  Growth temperature: 37°C
  Growth strain: JM109
  Copy number: High Copy
Gene/Insert
  Gene/Insert name: deGFP (alt name: deGFP)
  Species: e. coli
  Insert size (bp): 673
Terms and licenses: Academic/Nonprofit Terms; Industry Terms: Not Available to Industry
How to cite: pBADmod1-linker-deGFP was a gift from Vincent Noireaux (Addgene plasmid # 45397 ; http://n2t.net/addgene:45397 ; RRID:Addgene_45397)
