>Addgene plasmid #45397 | pBADmod1-linker-deGFP | addgene partial sequence | sequence record 65244 | EGFP_N_primer
AAGCTCCATGGTATATCTCCTTCTTAAAGTTAAAAAACGGGTATGGAGAAACAGTAGAGAGTTGCGATAA
AAAGCGTCAGGTAGGATCCGCTAATCTTATGGATAAAAATGCTATGGCATAGCAAAGTGTGACGCCGTGC
AAATAATCAATGTGGACTTTTCTGCCGTGATTATAGACACTTTTGTTACGCGTTTTTGTCATGGCTTTGG
TCCCGCTTTGTTACAGAATGCTTTTAATAAGCGGGGTTACCGGTTTGGTTAGCGAGAAGAGCCAGTAAAA
GACGCAGTGACGGCAATGTCTGATGCAATATGGACAATTGGTTTCTTCTCTGAATGGCGGGAGTATGAAA
AGTATGGCTGAAGCGCAAAATGATCCCCTGCTGCCGGGATACTCGTTTAATGCCCATCTGGTGGCGGGTT
TAACGCCGATTGAGGCCAACGGTTATCTCGATTTTTTTATCGACCGACCGCTGGGAATGAAAGGTTATAT
TCTCAATCTCACCATTCGCGGTCAGGGGGTGGTGAAAAATCAGGGACGAGAATTTGTTTGCCGACCGGGT
GATATTTTGCTGTTCCCGCCAGGAGAGATTCATCACTACGGTCGTCATCCGGAGGCTCGCGAATGGTATC
ACCAGTGGGTTTACTTTCGTCCGCGCGCCTACTGGCATGAATGGCTTAACTGGCCGTCAATATTTGCCAA
TACGGGGTTCTTTCGCCCGGATGAAGCGCACCAGCCGCATTTCAGCGACCTGTTTGGGCAAATCATTAAC
GCCGGGCAAGGGGAAGGGCGCTATTCGGAGCTGCTGGCGATAAATCTGCTTGAGCAATTGTTACTGCGGC
GCATGGAAGCGATTAACGAGTCGCTCCATCCACCGATGGATAATCGGGTACGCGAGGCTTGTCAGTACAT
CAGCGATCACCTGGCAGACAGCAATTTTGATATCGCCAGCGTCGCACAGCATGTTTGCTTGTCGCCGTCG
CGTCTGTCACATCTTC
