>Addgene plasmid #45397 | pBADmod1-linker-deGFP | addgene partial sequence | sequence record 65246 | pBAD_rev_primer
CGCCAAAACAGCCAAGCTGGAGACCTTAATTCAGTGGTGGTGGTGGTGGTGCTCGAGTTAGATCCCGGCG
GCGGTCACGAACTCCAGCAGGACCATGTGATCGCGCTTCTCGTTGGGGTCTTTGCTCAGGGCGGACTGGG
TGCTCAGGTAGTGGTTGTCGGGCAGCAGCACGGGGCCGTCGCCGATGGGGGTGTTCTGCTGGTAGTGGTC
GGCGAGCTGCACGCTGCCGTCCTCGATGTTGTGGCGGATCTTGAAGTTCACCTTGATGCCGTTCTTCTGC
TTGTCGGCCATGATATAGACGTTGTGGCTGTTGTAGTTGTACTCCAGCTTGTGCCCCAGGATGTTGCCGT
CCTCCTTGAAGTCGATGCCCTTCAGCTCGATGCGGTTCACCAGGGTGTCGCCCTCGAACTTCACCTCGGC
GCGGGTCTTGTAGTTGCCGTCGTCCTTGAAGAAGATGGTGCGCTCCTGGACGTAGCCTTCGGGCATGGCG
GACTTGAAGAAGTCGTGCTGCTTCATGTGGTCGGGGTAGCGGCTGAAGCACTGCACGCCGTAGGTCAGGG
TGGTCACGAGGGTGGGCCAGGGCACGGGCAGCTTGCCGGTGGTGCAGATGAACTTCAGGGTCAGCTTGCC
GTAGGTGGCATCGCCCTCGCCCTCGCCGGACACGCTGAACTTGTGGCCGTTTACGTCGCCGTCCAGCTCG
ACCAGGATGGGAACAACGCCAGTGAAAAGCTCCATGGTATATCTCCTTCTTAAAGTTAAAAAACGGGTAT
GGAGAAACAGTAGAGAGTTGCGATAAAAAGCGTCAGGTAGGATCCGCTAATCTTATGGATAAAAATGCTA
TGGCATAGCAAAGTGTGACGCCGTGCAAATAATCAATGTGGACTTTTCTGCCGTGATTATAGACACTTTT
GTTACGCGTTTTTGTCATGGCTTTG
